>Addgene plasmid #216810 | pDM030 | addgene full sequence | sequence record 430137 | Addgene NGS Result
AGGTAAATCCCCACTACCGCATTAAGACCTCAGCGCGGCCGCAAATTTAAATAAAATGAAGTGAAGTTCC
TATACTTTCTAGAGAATAGGAACTTCTATAGTGAGTCGAATAAGGGCGACACAAAATTTATTCTAAATGC
ATAATAAATACTGATAACATCTTATAGTTTGTATTATATTTTGTATTATCGTTGACATGTATAATTTTGA
TATCAAAAACTGATTTTCCCTTTATTATTTTCGAGATTTATTTTCTTAATTCTCTTTAACAAACTAGAAA
TATTGTATATACAAAAAATCATAAATAATAGATGAATAGTTTAATTATAGGTGTTCATCAATCAAAAAAG
CAACGTATCTTATTTAAAGTGCGTTGCTTTTTTCTCATTTATAAGGTTAAATAATTCTCATATATCAAGC
AAAGTGACAGGCGCCCTTAAATATTCTGACAAATGCTCTTTCCCTAAACTCCCCCCATAAAAAAACCCGC
CGAAGCGGGTTTTTACGTTATTTGCGGATTAACGATTACTCGTTATCAGAACCGCCCAGGGGGCCCGAGC
TTAAGACTGGCCGTCGTTTTACAACACAGAAAGAGTTTGTAGAAACGCAAAAAGGCCATCCGTCAGGGGC
CTTCTGCTTAGTTTGATGCCTGGCAGTTCCCTACTCTCGCCTTCCGCTTCCTCGCTCACTGACTCGCTGC
GCTCGGTCGTTCGGCTGCGGCGAGCGGTATCAGCTCACTCAAAGGCGGTAATACGGTTATCCACAGAATC
AGGGGATAACGCAGGAAAGAACATGTGAGCAAAAGGCCAGCAAAAGGCCAGGAACCGTAAAAAGGCCGCG
TTGCTGGCGTTTTTCCATAGGCTCCGCCCCCCTGACGAGCATCACAAAAATCGACGCTCAAGTCAGAGGT
GGCGAAACCCGACAGGACTATAAAGATACCAGGCGTTTCCCCCTGGAAGCTCCCTCGTGCGCTCTCCTGT
TCCGACCCTGCCGCTTACCGGATACCTGTCCGCCTTTCTCCCTTCGGGAAGCGTGGCGCTTTCTCATAGC
TCACGCTGTAGGTATCTCAGTTCGGTGTAGGTCGTTCGCTCCAAGCTGGGCTGTGTGCACGAACCCCCCG
TTCAGCCCGACCGCTGCGCCTTATCCGGTAACTATCGTCTTGAGTCCAACCCGGTAAGACACGACTTATC
GCCACTGGCAGCAGCCACTGGTAACAGGATTAGCAGAGCGAGGTATGTAGGCGGTGCTACAGAGTTCTTG
AAGTGGTGGGCTAACTACGGCTACACTAGAAGAACAGTATTTGGTATCTGCGCTCTGCTGAAGCCAGTTA
CCTTCGGAAAAAGAGTTGGTAGCTCTTGATCCGGCAAACAAACCACCGCTGGTAGCGGTGGTTTTTTTGT
TTGCAAGCAGCAGATTACGCGCAGAAAAAAAGGATCTCAAGAAGATCCTTTGATCTTTTCTACGGGGTCT
GACGCTCAGTGGAACGACGCGCGCGTAACTCACGTTAAGGGATTTTGGTCATGAGCTTGCGCCGTCCCGT
CAAGTCAGCGTAATGCTCTGCTTACCAATGCTTAATCAGTGAGGCACCTATCTCAGCGATCTGTCTATTT
CGTTCATCCATAGTTGCCTGACTCCCCGTCGTGTAGATAACTACGATACGGGAGGGCTTACCATCTGGCC
CCAGCGCTGCGATGATACCGCGAGAACCACGCTCACCGGCTCCGGATTTATCAGCAATAAACCAGCCAGC
CGGAAGGGCCGAGCGCAGAAGTGGTCCTGCAACTTTATCCGCCTCCATCCAGTCTATTAATTGTTGCCGG
GAAGCTAGAGTAAGTAGTTCGCCAGTTAATAGTTTGCGCAACGTTGTTGCCATCGCTACAGGCATCGTGG
TGTCACGCTCGTCGTTTGGTATGGCTTCATTCAGCTCCGGTTCCCAACGATCAAGGCGAGTTACATGATC
CCCCATGTTGTGCAAAAAAGCGGTTAGCTCCTTCGGTCCTCCGATCGTTGTCAGAAGTAAGTTGGCCGCA
GTGTTATCACTCATGGTTATGGCAGCGCTACATAATTCTCTTACTGTCATGCCATCCGTAAGATGCTTTT
CTGTGACTGGTGAGTACTCAACCAAGTCATTCTGAGAATAGTGTATGCGGCGACCGAGTTGCTCTTGCCC
GGCGTCAATACGGGATAATACCGCGCCACATAGCAGAACTTTAAAAGTGCTCATCATTGGAAAACGTTCT
TCGGGGCGAAAACTCTCAAGGATCTTACCGCTGTTGAGATCCAGTTCGATGTAACCCACTCGTGCACCCA
ACTGATCTTCAGCATCTTTTACTTTCACCAGCGTTTCTGGGTGAGCAAAAACAGGAAGGCAAAATGCCGC
AAAAAAGGGAATAAGGGCGACACGGAAATGTTGAATACTCATATTCTTCCTTTTTCAATATTATTGAAGC
ATTTATCAGGGTTATTGTCTCATGAGCGGATACATATTTGAATGTATTTAGAAAAATAAACAAATAGGGG
TCAGTGTTACAACCAATTAACCAATTCTGAACATTATCGCGAGCCCATTTATACCTGAATATGGCTCATA
ACACCCCTTGTTTGCCTGGCGGCAGTAGCGCGGTGGTCCCACCTGACCCCATGCCGAACTCAGAAGTGAA
ACGCCGTAGCGCCGATGGTAGTGTGGGGACTCCCCATGCGAGAGTAGGGAACTGCCAGGCATCAAATAAA
ACGAAAGGCTCAGTCGAAAGACTGGGCCTTTCGCCCGGGCTAATTATGGGGTGTCGCCCTTATTCGACTC
TATAGTGAAGTTCCTATTCTCTAGAAAGTATAGGAACTTCTGAAGTGGGGATTTAAATGCGGCCGCGCTG
AGGGTTTAATCGACGAAGCAGCTGACGGCCAGTGCCAAGCTTAACGCGTACCGGGCCCAGTATATGTTCC
GCAGATGACTGGAGCTCTGCCATACGTGCCCTCTCAAGCACCATTTGTTCCATCTACAGAGACTAGTCAC
CAACTAGTCTATCAAGACTCACAGGGTACATTGCTGAGACCAACTGACCAGAGGCAGGGTAGCGGATTGA
CGGCTCCATCTCCTTCACTTACAAGGTCTATTGAAAGCCCTTTAGCATCACCAAGCGGAGAATAGATTGT
TAAGCTTATTTTTTGTATACTGTTTTGTGATAGCACGAAGTTTTTCCACGGTATCTTGTTAAAAATATAT
ATTTGTGGCGGGCTTACCTACATCAAATTAATAAGAGACTAATTATAAACTAAACACACAAGCAAGCTAC
TTTAGGGTAAAAGTTTATAAATGCTTTTGACGTATAAACGTTGCTTGTATTTATTATTACAATTAAAGGT
GGATAGAAAACCTAGAGACTAGTTAGAAACTAATCTCAGGTTTGCGTTAAACTAAATCAGAGCCCGAGAG
GTTAACAGAACCTAGAAGGGGACTAGATATCCGGGTAGGGAAACAAAAAAAAAAAANNCAAGACAGCCAC
ATATTAGGGAGACTAGTTAGAAGCTAGTTCCAGGACTAGGAAAATAAAAGACAATGATACCACAGTCTAG
TTGACAACTAGATAGATTCTAGATTGAGGCCAAAGTCTCTGAGATCCAGGTTAGTTGCAACTAATACTAG
TTAGTATCTAGTCTCCTATAACTCTGAAGCTAGAATAACTTACTACTATTATCCTCACCACTGTTCAGCT
GCGCAAACGGAGTGATTGCAAGGTGTTCAGAGACTAGTTATTGACTAGTCAGTGACTAGCAATAACTAAC
AAGGTATTAACCTACCATGTCTGCCATCACCCTGCACTTCCTCGGGCTCAGCAGCCTTTTCCTCCTCATT
TTCATGCTCATTTTCCTTGTTTAAGACTGTGACTAGTCAAAGACTAGTCCAGAACCACAAAGGAGAAATG
TCTTACCACTTTCTTCATTGCTTGTCTCTTTTGCATTATCCATGTCTGCAACTAGTTAGAGTCTAGTTAG
TGACTAGTCCGACGAGGACTTGCTTGTCTCCGGATTGTTGGAGGAACTCTCCAGGGCCTCAAGATCCACA
ACAGAGCCTTCTAGAAGACTGGTCAATAACTAGTTGGTCTTTGTCTGAGTCTGACTTACGAGGTTGCATA
CTCGCTCCCTTTGCCTCGTCAATCGATGAGAAAAAGCGCCAAAACTCGCAATATGGCTTTGAACCACACG
GTGCTGAGACTAGTTAGAATCTAGTCCCAAACTAGCTTGGATAGCTTACCTTTGCCCTTTGCGTTGCGAC
AGGTCTTGCAGGGTATGGTTCCTTTCTCACCAGCTGATTTAGCTGCCTTGCTACCCTCACGGCGGATCTG
CATAAAGAGTGGCTAGAGGTTATAAATTAGCACTGATCCTAGGTACGGGGCTGAATGTAACTTGCCYTTC
CTTTCTCATCGCGCGGCAAGACAGGCTTGCTCAAATTCCTACCAGTCACAGGGGTATGCACGGCGTACGG
ACCACTTGAACTAGTCACAGATTAGTTAGCAACTAGTCTGCATTGAATGGCTGTACTTACGGGCCCTCGC
CATTGTCCTGATCATTTCCAGCTTCACCCTCGTTGCTGCAAAGTAGTTAGTGACTAGTCAAGGACTAGTT
GAAATGGGAGAAGAAACTCACGAATTCTCGACACCCTTAGTATTGTGGTCCTTGGACTTGGTGCTGCTAT
ATATTAGCTAATACACTAGTTAGACTCACAGAAACTTACGCAGCTCGCTTGCGCTTCTTGGTAGGAGTCG
GGGTTGGGAGAACAGTGCCTTCAAACAAGCCTTCATACCATGCTACTTGACTAGTCAGGGACTAGTCACC
AAGTAATCTAGATAGGACTTGCCTTTGGCCTCCATCAGTTCCTTCATAGTGGGAGGTCCATTGTGCAATG
TAAACTCCATGCCGTGGGAGTTCTTGTCCTTCAAGTGCTTGACCAATATGTTTCTGTTGGCAGAGGGAAC
CTGTCAACTAGTTAATAACTAGTCAGAAACTAGTATAGCAGTAGACTCACTGTACGCTTGAGGCATCCCT
TCACTCGGCAGTAGACTTCATATGGATGGATATCAGGCACGCCATTGTCGTCCTGTGGACTAGTCAGTAA
CTAGGCTTAAAGCTAGTCGGGTCGGCTTACTATCTTGAAATCCGGCAGCGTAAGCTCCCCGTCCTTAACT
GCCTCGAGATAGTGACAGTACTCTGGGGACTTTCGGAGATCGTTATCGCGAATGCTCGGCATACTAATCG
TTGACTAGTCTTGGACTAGTCCCGAGCAAAAAGGATTGGAGGAGGAGGAGGAAGGTGAGAGTGAGACAAA
GAGCGAAATAAGAGCTTCAAAGGCTATCTCTAAGCAGTATGAAGGTTAAGTATCTAGTTCTTGACTAGAT
TTAAAAGAGATTTCGACTAGTTATGTACCTGGAGTTTGGATATAGGAATGTGTTGTGGTAACGAAATGTA
AGGGGGAGGAAAGAAAAAGTCGGTCAAGAGGTAACTCTAAGTCGGCCATTCCTTTTTGGGAGGCGCTAAC
CATAAACGGCATGGTCGACTTAGAGTTAGCTCAGGGAATTTAGGGAGTTATCTGCGACCACCGAGGAACG
GCGGAATGCCAAAGAATCCCGATGGAGCTCTAGCTGGCGGTTGACAACCCCACCTTTTGGCGTTTCTGCG
GCGTTGCAGGCGGGACTGGATACTTCGTAGAACCAGAAAGGCAAGGCAGAACGCGCTCAGCAAGAGTGTT
GGAAGTGATAGCATGATGTGCCTTGTTAACTAGGTCAAAATCTGCAGTATGCTTGATGTTATCCGAAGTG
TGAGAGAGGAAGGTCCAAACATACACGATTGGGAGAGGGCCTAGGTATAAGAGTTTTTGAGTAGAACGCA
TGTGAGCCCAGCCATCTCGAGGAGATTAAACACGGGCCGGCATTTGATGGCTATGTTAGTACCCCAATGG
AAACGGTGAGAGTCCAGTGGTCGCAGATAACTCCCTAAATTCCCTGAGCTAACTCTAAGTCGACCATGCC
GTTTATGGTTAGCGCCTCCCAAAAAGGAATGGCCGACTTAGAGTTACCTCTTGACCGACTTTTTCTTTCC
TCCCCCTTACATTTCGTTACCACAACACATTCCTATATCCAAACTCCAGGTACATAACTAGTCGAAATCT
CTTTTAAATCTAGTCAAGAACTAGATACTTAACCTTCATACTGCTTAGAGATAGCCTTTGAAGCTCTTAT
TTCGCTCTTTGTCTCACTCTCACCTTCCTCCTCCTCCTCCAATCCTTTTTGCTCGGGACTAGTCCAAGAC
TAGTCAACGATTAGTATGCCGAGCATTCGCGATAACGATCTCCGAAAGTCCCCAGAGTACTGTCACTATC
TCGAGGCAGTTAAGGACGGGGAGCTTACGCTGCCGGATTTCAAGATAGTAAGCCGACCCGACTAGCTTTA
AGCCTAGTTACTGACTAGTCCACAGGACGACAATGGCGTGCCTGATATCCATCCATATGAAGTCTACTGC
CGAGTGAAGGGATGCCTCAAGCGTACAGTGAGTCTACTGCTATACTAGTTTCTGACTAGTTATTAACTAG
TTGACAGGTTCCCTCTGCCAACAGAAACATATTGGTCAAGCACTTGAAGGACAAGAACTCCCACGGCATG
GAGTTTACATTGCACAATGGACCTCCCACTATGAAGGAACTGATGGAGGCCAAAGGCAAGTCCTATCTAG
ATTACTTGGTGACTAGTCCCTGACTAGTCAAGTAGCATGGTATGAAGGCTTGTTTGAAGGCACTGTTCTC
CCAACCCCGACTCCTACCAAGAAGCGCAAGCGAGCTGCGTAAGTTTCTGTGAGTCTAACTAGTGTATTAG
CTAATATATAGCAGCACCAAGTCCAAGGACCACAATACTAAGGGTGTCGAGAATTCGTGAGTTTCTTCTC
CCATTTCAACTAGTCCTTGACTAGTCACTAACTACTTTGCAGCAACGAGGGTGAAGCTGGAAATGATCAG
GACAATGGCGAGGGCCCGTAAGTACAGCCATTCAATGCAGACTAGTTGCTAACTAATCTGTGACTAGTTC
AAGTGGTCCGTACGCCGTGCATACCCCTGTGACTGGTAGGAATTTGAGCAAGCCTGTCTTGCCGCGCGAT
GAGAAAGGAARGGCAAGTTACATTCAGCCCCGTACCTAGGATCAGTGCTAATTTATAACCTCTAGCCACT
CTTTATGCAGATCCGCCGTGAGGGTAGCAAGGCAGCTAAATCAGCTGGTGAGAAAGGAACCATACCCTGC
AAGACCTGTCGCAACGCAAAGGGCAAAGGTAAGCTATCCAAGCTAGTTTGGGACTAGATTCTAACTAGTC
TCAGCACCGTGTGGTTCAAAGCCATATTGCGAGTTTTGGCGCTTTTTCTCATCGATTGACGAGGCAAAGG
GAGCGAGTATGCAACCTCGTAAGTCAGACTCAGACAAAGACCAACTAGTTATTGACCAGTCTTCTAGAAG
GCTCTGTTGTGGATCTTGAGGCCCTGGAGAGTTCCTCCAACAATCCGGAGACAAGCAAGTCCTCGTCGGA
CTAGTCACTAACTAGACTCTAACTAGTTGCAGACATGGATAATGCAAAAGAGACAAGCAATGAAGAAAGT
GGTAAGACATTTCTCCTTTGTGGTTCTGGACTAGTCTTTGACTAGTCACAGTCTTAAACAAGGAAAATGA
GCATGAAAATGAGGAGGAAAAGGCTGCTGAGCCCGAGGAAGTGCAGGGTGATGGCAGACATGGTAGGTTA
ATACCTTGTTAGTTATTGCTAGTCACTGACTAGTCAATAACTAGTCTCTGAACACCTTGCAATCACTCCG
TTTGCGCAGCTGAACAGTGGTGAGGATAATAGTAGTAAGTTATTCTAGCTTCAGAGTTATAGGAGACTAG
ATACTAACTAGTATTAGTTGCAACTAACCTGGATCTCAGAGACTTTGGCCTCAATCTAGAATCTATCTAG
TTGTCAACTAGACTGTGGTATCATTGTCTTTTATTTTCCTAGTCCTGGAACTAGCTTCTAACTAGTCTCC
CTAATATGTGGCTGTCTTGTTTTTTTTTTTTTTGTTTCCCTACCCGGATATCTAGTCCCCTTCTAGGTTC
TGTTAACCTCTCGGGCTCTGATTTAGTTTAACGCAAACCTGAGATTAGTTTCTAACTAGTCTCTAGGTTT
TCTATCCACCTTTAATTGTAATAATAAATACAAGCAACGTTTATACGTCAAAAGCATTTATAAACTTTTA
CCCTAAAGTAGCTTGCTTGTGTGTTTAGTTTATAATTAGTCTCTTATTAATTTGATGTAGGTAAGCCCGC
CACAAATATATATTTTTAACAAGATACCGTGGAAAAACTTCGTGCTATCACAAAACAGTATACAAAAAAT
AAGCTTAACAATCTATTCTCCGCTTGGTGATGCTAAAGGGCTTTCAATAGACCTTGTAAGTGAAGGAGAT
GGAGCCGTCAATCCGCTACCCTGCCTCTGGTCAGTTGGTCTCAGCAATGTACCCTGTGAGTCTTGATAGA
CTAGTTGGTGACTAGTCTCTGTAGATGGAACAAATGGTGCTTGAGAGGGCACGTATGGCAGAGCTCCAGT
CATCTGCGGAACATATACTGGGCCCGGGAAGATCTGATCACATAGATGCTCGGTTGACAGGACCACCTAT
AGCAAGTACTTTGTAGGAGGTTCTCCTAACGCTTGGCTTCAAATCCAATCAGGATATCAGTGAGTTACTG
TTTGTCATCGCATCCTCATGAAGTCGCTCAACAGCCACTGAGAAGCAAATATTTGGGAGACCATCCCTGA
TGTTGAAATTTTACGCTGGAGCCCATTCACCGGTGAGCTCGGGGACAGTCTGGCCAGTGGAGCGGAAAAT
CTTCAACTAACTCTGATTGGTACCACAGGTAGCCCCACAGAACAAACCGAGCAAACATGAAAATTTTCGC
TTGAGGTTAGCGCACTCGCTAGCGCCTGCCCGCAAATATAAAAGGCCCCGAAATCCCATGCATTTTGGAA
ATCAAGCGACTCTACGTATGTCATCCCCCTCCCTACCTTTGGGAAAACCTCTCAACTGCAAGTCAGAACA
TTTTGCTAACAGCGGCCGGCATGGTCCCAGCCTCCTCGCTGGCGCCGGCTGGGCAACATGCTTCGGCATG
GCGAATGGGACCGATGCAGGTGGAAAGTGAAACGTGATTTCATGCGTCATTTTGAACATTTTGTAAATCT
TATTTAATAATGTGTGCGGCAATTCACATTTAATTTATGAATGTTTTCTTAACATCGCGGCAACTCAAGA
AACGGCAGGTTCGGATCTTAGCTACTAGAGAAAGAGGAGAAATACTAGATGCGTAAAGGCGAAGAGCTGT
TCACTGGTGTCGTCCCTATTCTGGTGGAACTGGATGGTGATGTCAACGGTCATAAGTTTTCCGTGCGTGG
CGAGGGTGAAGGTGACGCAACTAATGGTAAACTGACGCTGAAGTTCATCTGTACTACTGGTAAACTGCCG
GTTCCTTGGCCGACTCTGGTAACGACGCTGACTTATGGTGTTCAGTGCTTTGCTCGTTATCCGGACCATA
TGAAGCAGCATGACTTCTTCAAGTCCGCCATGCCGGAAGGCTATGTGCAGGAACGCACGATTTCCTTTAA
GGATGACGGCACGTACAAAACGCGTGCGGAAGTGAAATTTGAAGGCGATACCCTGGTAAACCGCATTGAG
CTGAAAGGCATTGACTTTAAAGAGGACGGCAATATCCTGGGCCATAAGCTGGAATACAATTTTAACAGCC
ACAATGTTTACATCACCGCCGATAAACAAAAAAATGGCATTAAAGCGAATTTTAAAATTCGCCACAACGT
GGAGGATGGCAGCGTGCAGCTGGCTGATCACTACCAGCAAAACACTCCAATCGGTGATGGTCCTGTTCTG
CTGCCAGACAATCACTATCTGAGCACGCAAAGCGTTCTGTCTAAAGATCCGAACGAGAAACGCGATCATA
TGGTTCTGCTGGAGTTCGTAACCGCAGCGGGCATCACGCATGGTATGGATGAACTGTACAAATGACCAGG
CATCAAATAAAACGAAAGGCTCAGTCGAAAGACTGGGCCTTTCGTTTTATCTGTTGTTTGTCGGTGAACG
CTCTCTACTAGAGTCACACTGGCTCACCTTCGGGTGGGCCTTTCTGCGTTTATACACCTGCAGTCGTTTT
AGAGCTAGAAATAGCAAGTTAAAATAAGGCTAGTCCGTTATCAACTTGAAAAAGTGGCACCGAGTCGGTG
CTTTTGCATCATTGGTCTAGTGGTAGAATTCATCGTTGCCATCGATGAGGCCCGTGTTCGATTCACGGAT
GATGCATGTCAATTTTTACACTTGATGTTGGTGTAATCAGGCGATCAGAGTTTGCTCAAATTCTCTCTTG
TTTTAGATTCTGAAGAATATAATTTTTACATGACTAGTTCATTTTACTTCCAAGTAGACTATTTGTAGAT
TGAGATTGCCGTCAACTTTATTCATAGAATCACATTAAATTGCTCATTGACCTGCATGTCTATGCACACA
TTCACATCTATCTTCTCAGGGTATTAATTAAGACCTCAGCCGAGACAGCAGAATCACCGCCCAAGTTAAG
CCTTTGTGCTGATCATGCTCTCGAACGGGCCAAGTTCGGGAAAAGCAAAGGAGCGTTTAGTGAGGGGCAA
TTTGACTCACCTCCCAGGCAACAGATGAGGGGGGCAAAAAGAAAGAAATTTTCGTGAGTCAATATGGATT
CCGAGCATCATTTTCTTGCGGTCTATCTTGCTACGTATGTTGATCTTGACGCTGTGGATCAAGCAACGCC
ACTCGCTCGCTCCATCGCAGGCTGGTCGCAGACAAATTAAAAGGCGGCAAACTCGTACAGCCGCGGGGTT
GTCCGCTGCAAAGTACAGAGTGATAAAAGCCGCCATGCGACCATCAACGCGTTGATGCCCAGCTTTTTCG
ATCCGAGAATCCACCGTAGAGGCGATAGCAAGTAAAGAAAAGCTAAACAAAAAAAAATTTCTGCCCCTAA
GCCATGAAAACGAGATGGGGTGGAGCAGAACCAAGGAAAGAGTCGCGCTGGGCTGCCGTTCCGGAAGGTG
TTGTAAAGGCTCGACGCCCAAGGTGGGAGTCTAGGAGAAGAATTTGCATCGGGAGTGGGGCGGGTTACCC
CTCCATATCCAATGACAGATATCTACCAGCCAAGGGTTTGAGCCCGCCCGCTTAGTCGTCGTCCTCGCTT
GCCCCTCCATAAAAGGATTTCCCCTCCCCCTCCCACAAAATTTTCTTTCCCTTCCTCTCCTTGTCCGCTT
CAGTACGTATATCTTCCCTTCCCTCGCTTCTCTCCTCCATCCTTCTTTCATCCATCTCCTGCTAACTTCT
CTGCTCAGCACCTCTACGCATTACTAGCCGTAGTATCTGAGCACTTCTCCCTTTTATATTCCACAAAACA
TAACACAACCTTCACCATGGACAAGAAGTATAGCATCGGGCTGGACATTGGAACGAACTCGGTTGGTTGG
GCTGTGATTACGGACGAATACAAGGTGCCATCCAAGAAGTTTAAGGTCCTGGGAAACACCGACCGTCACT
CAATCAAGAAGAATCTCATTGGAGCCCTGCTCTTCGATAGTGGGGAGACCGCCGAAGCTACTCGACTGAA
GCGAACGGCTCGCCGGCGTTATACACGACGCAAGAATCGCATCTGCTACCTCCAGGAGATTTTCAGCAAC
GAAATGGCTAAGGTTGATGACTCATTCTTTCATCGACTCGAAGAAAGTTTCTTGGTCGAGGAGGATAAGA
AGCACGAGCGCCATCCGATCTTTGGTAACATTGTGGATGAGGTTGCCTATCACGAAAAGTACCCAACTAT
CTATCATCTTCGTAAGAAGCTGGTCGATAGCACGGACAAGGCTGATTTGCGACTTATCTACCTGGCACTC
GCGCACATGATTAAGTTCCGCGGCCATTTTCTTATCGAGGGTGACCTGAACCCCGATAATTCTGACGTTG
ATAAGCTCTTCATCCAGTTGGTCCAAACCTACAATCAGCTGTTTGAGGAAAACCCTATTAATGCATCTGG
CGTGGACGCCAAGGCTATCCTTTCGGCGCGCCTGTCTAAGTCGCGGCGTTTGGAGAACCTTATCGCACAA
CTCCCCGGCGAAAAGAAGAACGGCCTCTTCGGTAATTTGATTGCGTTGTCACTTGGTCTGACTCCTAACT
TCAAGAGTAATTTTGACCTGGCAGAGGATGCGAAGCTCCAGTTGTCTAAGGATACGTATGATGACGATCT
CGACAACTTGCTTGCCCAAATCGGTGACCAGTACGCTGATCTTTTCCTGGCCGCTAAGAATCTCTCAGAT
GCAATCCTGCTCAGTGACATTTTGCGGGTCAACACCGAGATTACTAAGGCCCCCCTGTCAGCTAGTATGA
TCAAGCGGTATGATGAGCACCATCAGGACCTCACCTTGCTTAAGGCCCTCGTGCGTCAGCAATTGCCTGA
GAAGTATAAGGAAATCTTCTTTGACCAATCCAAGAACGGATACGCAGGGTATATTGATGGCGGTGCGAGC
CAGGAGGAATTCTACAAGTTTATCAAGCCGATTTTGGAGAAGATGGACGGCACTGAGGAACTGCTCGTCA
AGCTGAATCGCGAAGATTTGCTTCGTAAGCAACGAACGTTCGACAACGGCTCCATCCCGCACCAGATTCA
TCTGGGCGAGCTCCACGCCATCCTTCGACGCCAGGAAGATTTCTACCCATTTCTGAAGGACAACCGTGAG
AAGATCGAAAAGATTCTTACATTCCGAATCCCCTACTATGTGGGACCTTTGGCCCGTGGGAATTCCCGAT
TTGCTTGGATGACCCGAAAGAGCGAGGAAACCATCACTCCGTGGAACTTCGAGGAAGTCGTGGACAAGGG
TGCATCCGCGCAGAGCTTCATTGAGCGGATGACCAATTTTGATAAGAACCTTCCGAATGAAAAGGTCCTG
CCAAAGCATTCGCTGCTCTACGAGTATTTCACCGTGTATAACGAACTGACTAAGGTCAAGTACGTGACGG
AGGGAATGCGGAAGCCAGCCTTCCTCTCAGGGGAACAAAAGAAGGCTATCGTCGATTTGCTTTTTAAGAC
CAATCGTAAAGTGACTGTTAAGCAGCTGAAGGAGGATTATTTCAAGAAGATTGAATGTTTCGACTCCGTC
GAGATCAGCGGCGTGGAAGATCGCTTTAACGCTTCCCTCGGTACCTACCACGACCTGCTCAAGATCATTA
AGGACAAGGATTTCCTCGATAACGAGGAAAATGAGGACATCTTGGAAGATATTGTCCTCACGTTGACACT
TTTTGAGGACCGCGAAATGATCGAGGAACGGCTCAAGACATATGCCCATTTGTTCGACGATAAGGTGATG
AAGCAGCTGAAGCGGCGTCGATACACCGGATGGGGTCGCCTTAGCCGGAAGCTGATCAACGGCATTCGAG
ATAAGCAATCTGGTAAGACTATCTTGGATTTCCTTAAGTCGGACGGCTTCGCCAACCGCAATTTTATGCA
GCTTATTCACGACGATTCCCTGACGTTCAAGGAGGACATCCAGAAGGCACAAGTCTCAGGACAAGGGGAT
TCCCTGCACGAGCATATCGCCAACCTGGCTGGATCCCCGGCGATCAAGAAGGGGATTCTTCAGACCGTCA
AGGTTGTCGACGAGCTGGTCAAGGTGATGGGCCGTCATAAGCCAGAAAACATCGTGATTGAGATGGCCCG
AGAAAATCAGACCACTCAAAAGGGTCAGAAGAACAGCCGCGAGCGGATGAAGCGGATCGAGGAAGGCATT
AAGGAACTTGGTTCTCAGATCCTGAAGGAGCACCCTGTTGAAAACACACAGCTCCAAAATGAGAAGCTGT
ATCTCTACTATTTGCAAAATGGACGCGACATGTACGTCGATCAGGAGCTCGACATTAACCGGTTGTCGGA
CTACGATGTTGACCATATCGTCCCGCAATCCTTCCTTAAGGACGATAGCATTGATAACAAGGTGCTGACT
CGCTCAGATAAGAACCGGGGCAAGTCCGACAATGTTCCAAGCGAGGAAGTGGTTAAGAAGATGAAGAACT
ACTGGCGCCAATTGCTTAATGCCAAGCTCATCACACAGCGCAAGTTTGACAACTTGACCAAGGCCGAGCG
GGGAGGGCTGAGTGAACTCGATAAGGCTGGCTTCATCAAGCGTCAACTCGTGGAGACGCGACAGATCACA
AAGCACGTTGCTCAGATTCTGGACTCCCGGATGAACACAAAGTACGACGAGAATGATAAGCTCATCCGTG
AAGTTAAGGTCATTACCCTCAAGTCTAAGTTGGTGTCGGATTTCCGCAAGGACTTCCAATTTTATAAGGT
TCGGGAGATCAACAATTATCACCATGCACATGATGCGTACCTCAACGCAGTCGTGGGAACTGCGCTCATC
AAGAAGTATCCCAAGTTGGAGTCCGAATTCGTCTACGGGGATTATAAGGTTTACGACGTCCGCAAGATGA
TCGCCAAGAGTGAGCAGGAAATTGGCAAGGCCACGGCTAAGTATTTCTTTTACTCCAACATCATGAATTT
CTTTAAGACGGAGATCACACTCGCCAATGGAGAAATCCGTAAGCGACCTTTGATTGAGACCAACGGCGAG
ACTGGTGAAATCGTTTGGGATAAGGGGCGCGACTTCGCTACCGTGCGGAAGGTTCTGAGCATGCCGCAAG
TCAATATCGTCAAGAAAACCGAGGTGCAGACAGGCGGTTTCTCTAAGGAATCGATTCTTCCAAAGCGTAA
CTCTGACAAGCTGATCGCTCGAAAGAAGGATTGGGACCCCAAGAAGTATGGAGGGTTCGATTCTCCTACA
GTGGCATACTCGGTTCTCGTTGTCGCGAAGGTTGAGAAGGGAAAGTCTAAGAAGCTGAAGTCGGTCAAGG
AACTGCTCGGGATCACCATTATGGAGCGCTCCAGCTTCGAAAAGAATCCCATCGACTTTCTCGAGGCCAA
GGGCTATAAGGAAGTCAAGAAGGATCTTATCATTAAGCTGCCTAAGTACTCTTTGTTCGAGCTTGAAAAC
GGTCGAAAGCGAATGCTCGCATCGGCAGGAGAGTTGCAGAAGGGGAATGAATTGGCACTTCCCTCAAAGT
ACGTGAACTTCCTGTATCTCGCGTCCCACTACGAGAAGCTGAAGGGTAGCCCTGAGGACAACGAACAGAA
GCAACTTTTTGTTGAGCAACACAAGCATTATCTGGATGAGATCATTGAACAGATTTCAGAGTTCAGTAAG
CGCGTCATCCTCGCCGATGCTAATCTCGACAAGGTGTTGTCGGCCTACAACAAGCACCGTGACAAGCCGA
TCCGAGAGCAGGCTGAAAATATCATTCATCTGTTCACCCTCACTAACTTGGGAGCACCAGCAGCGTTCAA
GTATTTTGATACGACAATCGACCGTAAGCGATACACGTCCACAAAGGAGGTGCTTGATGCGACCCTGATT
CATCAATCCATCACTGGGCTCTATGAAACCCGTATCGACCTTAGTCAACTGGGGGGCGACCCTCCCAAGA
AGAAGCGCAAGGTCTGAGCGGACATTCGATTTATGCCGTTATGACTTCCTTAAAAAAGCCTTTACGAATG
AAAGAAATGGAATTAGACTTGTTATGTAGTTGATTCTACAATGGATTATGATTCCTGAACTTCAAATCCG
CTGTTCATTATTAATCTCAGCTCTTCCCGTAAAGCCAATGTTGAAACTATTCGTAAATGTACCTCGTTTT
GCGTGTACCTTGCTTATCACGTGATATTACATGACCTGGACAGAGTTCTGCGCGAAAGTCATAACGTAAA
TCCCGGGCGGTAGGTGCGTCCCGGGCGGAAGGTAGTTTTCTCGTCCACCCCAACGCGTTTATCAACCTCA
ACTTTCAACAACCATCATGCCACCAAAAGCGCGTAAAACAAAGCGAGATTTGATTGAGCAAGAGGGCAGG
ATCCAATGCGCGATTCAAGACATTAAAAATGGAAAATTTCAAAAAATTGCGCCCGCAGCGCGTGCATACA
AAATTCATCCCAATACAAGTGTAATGCTAGTGGAGGTCAACACATCAATGCCTATTTTGGTTTAGTCGTC
CAGGCGGTGAGCACAAAATTTGTGTCGTTTGACAAGATGGTTCATTTAGGCAACTGGTCAGATCAGCCCC
ACTTGTAGCAGTAGCGGCGGCGCTCGAAGTGTGACTCTTATTAGCAGACAGGAACGAGGACATTATTATC
ATCTGCTGCTTGGTGCACGATAACTTGGTGCGTTTGTCAAGCAAGGTAAGTGGACGACCCGGTCATACCT
TCTTAAGTTCGCCCTTCCTCCCTTTATTTCAGATTCAATCTGACTTACCTATTCTACCCAAGCATCCAAA
TGGCCAAGTTGACCAGTGCCGTTCCGGTGCTCACCGCGCGCGACGTCGCCGGAGCGGTCGAGTTCTGGAC
CGACCGGCTCGGGTTCTCCCGGGACTTCGTGGAGGACGACTTCGCCGGTGTGGTCCGGGACGACGTGACC
CTGTTCATCAGCGCGGTCCAGGACCAGGTGGTGCCGGACAACACCCTGGCCTGGGTGTGGGTGCGCGGCC
TGGACGAGCTGTACGCCGAGTGGTCGGAGGTCGTGTCCACGAACTTCCGGGACGCCTCCGGGCCGGCCAT
GACCGAGATCGGCGAGCAGCCGTGGGGGCGGGAGTTCGCCCTGCGCGACCCGGCCGGCAACTGCGTGCAC
TTCGTGGCCGAGGAGCAGGACTGACCGACGCCGACCAACACCGCCGGTCCGACGCGGCCCGACGGGTCCG
AGGAGCTTGAGATCCACTTAACGTTACTGAAATCATCAAACAGCTTGACGAATCTGGATATAAGATCGTT
GGTGTCGATGTCAGCTCCGGAGTTGAGACAAATGGTGTTCAGGATCTCGATAAGATACGTTCATTTGTCC
AAGCAGCAAAGAGTGCCTTCTAGTGATTTAATAGCTCCATGTCAACAAGAATAAAACGCGTTTCGGGTTT
ACCTCTTCCAGATACAGCTCATCTGCAATGCATTAATGCATTGGACCTCGCAACCCTAGTACGCCCTTCA
GGCTCCGGCGAAGCAGAAGAATAGCTTAGCAGAGTCTATTTTCATTTTCGGGAGACGAGATCAAGCAGAT
CAACGGTCGTCAAGAGACCTACGAGACTGAGGAATCCGCTCTTGGCTCCACGCGACTATATATTTGTCTC
TAATTGTACTTTGACATGCTCCTCTTCTTTACTCTGATAGCTTGACTATGAAAATTCCGTCACCAGCCCC
TGGGTTCGCAAAGATAATTGCACTGTTTCTTCCTTGAACTCTCAAGCCTACAGGACACACATTCATCGTA
GGTATAAACCTCGAAAATCATTCCTACTAAGATGGGTATACAATAGTAACCATGCATGGTTGCCTAGTGA
ATGCTCCGTAACACCCAATACGCCGGCCGAAACTTTTTTACAACTCTCCTATGAGTCGTTTACCCAGAAT
GCACAGGTACACTTGTTTAG
Features (pLannotate 1.2.2; 20 found; start..end, strand, type, name):
     63..96      -  protein_bind   FRT (minimal): supports FLP-mediated excision but not integration (Turan and Bode, 2011) FLP recombinase from the Saccharomyces cerevisiae 2μ plasmid
    566..585     +  CDS            lacZα (fragment): LacZα fragment of β-galactosidase; lacZ fragment
    610..627     -  terminator     rrnB T2 terminator (fragment): transcription terminator T2 from the E. coli rrnB gene
    852..1440    -  rep_origin     ori: high-copy-number ColE1/pMB1/pBR322/pUC origin of replication
   1562..2422    -  CDS            AmpR: β-lactamase; bla; confers resistance to ampicillin, carbenicillin, and related antibiotics
   2425..2521    -  promoter       AmpR promoter (fragment): bla
   2551..2575    -  CDS            KanR (fragment): aminoglycoside phosphotransferase; aph(3')-Ia; confers resistance to kanamycin
   2604..2719    +  ncRNA          5S rRNA: Accession: RF00001 - 5S ribosomal RNA
   2723..2763    +  terminator     rrnB T1 terminator (fragment): transcription terminator T1 from the E. coli rrnB gene
   2807..2840    +  protein_bind   FRT (minimal): supports FLP-mediated excision but not integration (Turan and Bode, 2011) FLP recombinase from the Saccharomyces cerevisiae 2μ plasmid
   3153..8405    -  rep_origin     AMA1: replication origin from Aspergillus nidulans (Aleksenko and Clutterbuck, 1996)
   9359..10072   +  CDS            superfolder GFP: GFP variant that folds robustly even when fused to poorly folded proteins (Pédelacq et al., 2006)
  10084..10155   +  terminator     rrnB T1 terminator: transcription terminator T1 from the E. coli rrnB gene
  10171..10198   +  terminator     T7Te terminator: phage T7 early transcription terminator
  10216..10291   +  misc_RNA       gRNA scaffold: guide RNA scaffold for the Streptococcus pyogenes CRISPR/Cas9 system
  10295..10365   +  ncRNA          tRNA: Accession: RF00005 - tRNA
  11497..15600   +  CDS            cas9: CAS9_STRP1 - Also known as csn1 From Streptococcus pyogenes serotype M1.
  16126..16445   +  promoter       trpC promoter (fragment): promoter for Aspergillus nidulans trpC
  16450..16824   +  CDS            BleoR: antibiotic-binding protein; Sh ble from Streptoalloteichus hindustanus; confers resistance to bleomycin, phleomycin, and Zeocin™
  16881..6       +  terminator     trpC terminator (fragment) (across the origin): trpC; transcription terminator from the Aspergillus nidulans trpC gene (Punt et al., 1987)
