>Addgene plasmid #216810 | pDM030 | depositor full sequence | sequence record 444273 | pDM030 sequence 17577 bps
AGGTAAATCCCCACTACCGCATTAAGACCTCAGCGCGGCCGCAAATTTAAATAAAATGAAGTGAAGTTCC
TATACTTTCTAGAGAATAGGAACTTCTATAGTGAGTCGAATAAGGGCGACACAAAATTTATTCTAAATGC
ATAATAAATACTGATAACATCTTATAGTTTGTATTATATTTTGTATTATCGTTGACATGTATAATTTTGA
TATCAAAAACTGATTTTCCCTTTATTATTTTCGAGATTTATTTTCTTAATTCTCTTTAACAAACTAGAAA
TATTGTATATACAAAAAATCATAAATAATAGATGAATAGTTTAATTATAGGTGTTCATCAATCGAAAAAG
CAACGTATCTTATTTAAAGTGCGTTGCTTTTTTCTCATTTATAAGGTTAAATAATTCTCATATATCAAGC
AAAGTGACAGGCGCCCTTAAATATTCTGACAAATGCTCTTTCCCTAAACTCCCCCCATAAAAAAACCCGC
CGAAGCGGGTTTTTACGTTATTTGCGGATTAACGATTACTCGTTATCAGAACCGCCCAGGGGGCCCGAGC
TTAAGACTGGCCGTCGTTTTACAACACAGAAAGAGTTTGTAGAAACGCAAAAAGGCCATCCGTCAGGGGC
CTTCTGCTTAGTTTGATGCCTGGCAGTTCCCTACTCTCGCCTTCCGCTTCCTCGCTCACTGACTCGCTGC
GCTCGGTCGTTCGGCTGCGGCGAGCGGTATCAGCTCACTCAAAGGCGGTAATACGGTTATCCACAGAATC
AGGGGATAACGCAGGAAAGAACATGTGAGCAAAAGGCCAGCAAAAGGCCAGGAACCGTAAAAAGGCCGCG
TTGCTGGCGTTTTTCCATAGGCTCCGCCCCCCTGACGAGCATCACAAAAATCGACGCTCAAGTCAGAGGT
GGCGAAACCCGACAGGACTATAAAGATACCAGGCGTTTCCCCCTGGAAGCTCCCTCGTGCGCTCTCCTGT
TCCGACCCTGCCGCTTACCGGATACCTGTCCGCCTTTCTCCCTTCGGGAAGCGTGGCGCTTTCTCATAGC
TCACGCTGTAGGTATCTCAGTTCGGTGTAGGTCGTTCGCTCCAAGCTGGGCTGTGTGCACGAACCCCCCG
TTCAGCCCGACCGCTGCGCCTTATCCGGTAACTATCGTCTTGAGTCCAACCCGGTAAGACACGACTTATC
GCCACTGGCAGCAGCCACTGGTAACAGGATTAGCAGAGCGAGGTATGTAGGCGGTGCTACAGAGTTCTTG
AAGTGGTGGGCTAACTACGGCTACACTAGAAGAACAGTATTTGGTATCTGCGCTCTGCTGAAGCCAGTTA
CCTTCGGAAAAAGAGTTGGTAGCTCTTGATCCGGCAAACAAACCACCGCTGGTAGCGGTGGTTTTTTTGT
TTGCAAGCAGCAGATTACGCGCAGAAAAAAAGGATCTCAAGAAGATCCTTTGATCTTTTCTACGGGGTCT
GACGCTCAGTGGAACGACGCGCGCGTAACTCACGTTAAGGGATTTTGGTCATGAGCTTGCGCCGTCCCGT
CAAGTCAGCGTAATGCTCTGCTTTTACCAATGCTTAATCAGTGAGGCACCTATCTCAGCGATCTGTCTAT
TTCGTTCATCCATAGTTGCCTGACTCCCCGTCGTGTAGATAACTACGATACGGGAGGGCTTACCATCTGG
CCCCAGCGCTGCGATGATACCGCGAGAACCACGCTCACCGGCTCCGGATTTATCAGCAATAAACCAGCCA
GCCGGAAGGGCCGAGCGCAGAAGTGGTCCTGCAACTTTATCCGCCTCCATCCAGTCTATTAATTGTTGCC
GGGAAGCTAGAGTAAGTAGTTCGCCAGTTAATAGTTTGCGCAACGTTGTTGCCATCGCTACAGGCATCGT
GGTGTCACGCTCGTCGTTTGGTATGGCTTCATTCAGCTCCGGTTCCCAACGATCAAGGCGAGTTACATGA
TCCCCCATGTTGTGCAAAAAAGCGGTTAGCTCCTTCGGTCCTCCGATCGTTGTCAGAAGTAAGTTGGCCG
CAGTGTTATCACTCATGGTTATGGCAGCGCTACATAATTCTCTTACTGTCATGCCATCCGTAAGATGCTT
TTCTGTGACTGGTGAGTACTCAACCAAGTCATTCTGAGAATAGTGTATGCGGCGACCGAGTTGCTCTTGC
CCGGCGTCAATACGGGATAATACCGCGCCACATAGCAGAACTTTAAAAGTGCTCATCATTGGAAAACGTT
CTTCGGGGCGAAAACTCTCAAGGATCTTACCGCTGTTGAGATCCAGTTCGATGTAACCCACTCGTGCACC
CAACTGATCTTCAGCATCTTTTACTTTCACCAGCGTTTCTGGGTGAGCAAAAACAGGAAGGCAAAATGCC
GCAAAAAAGGGAATAAGGGCGACACGGAAATGTTGAATACTCATATTCTTCCTTTTTCAATATTATTGAA
GCATTTATCAGGGTTATTGTCTCATGAGCGGATACATATTTGAATGTATTTAGAAAAATAAACAAATAGG
GGTCAGTGTTACAACCAATTAACCAATTCTGAACATTATCGCGAGCCCATTTATACCTGAATATGGCTCA
TAACACCCCTTGTTTGCCTGGCGGCAGTAGCGCGGTGGTCCCACCTGACCCCATGCCGAACTCAGAAGTG
AAACGCCGTAGCGCCGATGGTAGTGTGGGGACTCCCCATGCGAGAGTAGGGAACTGCCAGGCATCAAATA
AAACGAAAGGCTCAGTCGAAAGACTGGGCCTTTCGCCCGGGCTAATTATGGGGTGTCGCCCTTATTCGAC
TCTATAGTGAAGTTCCTATTCTCTAGAAAGTATAGGAACTTCTGAAGTGGGGATTTAAATGCGGCCGCGC
TGAGGGTTTAATCGACGAAGCAGCTGACGGCCAGTGCCAAGCTTAACGCGTACCGGGCCCAGTATATGTT
CCGCAGATGACTGGAGCTCTGCCATACGTGCCCTCTCAAGCACCATTTGTTCCATCTACAGAGACTAGTC
ACCAACTAGTCTATCAAGACTCACAGGGTACATTGCTGAGACCAACTGACCAGAGGCAGGGTAGCGGATT
GACGGCTCCATCTCCTTCACTTACAAGGTCTATTGAAAGCCCTTTAGCATCACCAAGCGGAGAATAGATT
GTTAAGCTTATTTTTTGTATACTGTTTTGTGATAGCACGAAGTTTTTCCACGGTATCTTGTTAAAAATAT
ATATTTGTGGCGGGCTTACCTACATCAAATTAATAAGAGACTAATTATAAACTAAACACACAAGCAAGCT
ACTTTAGGGTAAAAGTTTATAAATGCTTTTGACGTATAAACGTTGCTTGTATTTATTATTACAATTAAAG
GTGGATAGAAAACCTAGAGACTAGTTAGAAACTAATCTCAGGTTTGCGTTAAACTAAATCAGAGCCCGAG
AGGTTAACAGAACCTAGAAGGGGACTAGATATCCGGGTAGGGAAACAAAAAAAAAAACAAGACAGCCACA
TATTAGGGAGACTAGTTAGAAGCTAGTTCCAGGACTAGGAAAATAAAAGACAATGATACCACAGTCTAGT
TGACAACTAGATAGATTCTAGATTGAGGCCAAAGTCTCTGAGATCCAGGTTAGTTGCAACTAATACTAGT
TAGTATCTAGTCTCCTATAACTCTGAAGCTAGAATAACTTACTACTATTATCCTCACCACTGTTCAGCTG
CGCAAACGGAGTGATTGCAAGGTGTTCAGAGACTAGTTATTGACTAGTCAGTGACTAGCAATAACTAACA
AGGTATTAACCTACCATGTCTGCCATCACCCTGCACTTCCTCGGGCTCAGCAGCCTTTTCCTCCTCATTT
TCATGCTCATTTTCCTTGTTTAAGACTGTGACTAGTCAAAGACTAGTCCAGAACCACAAAGGAGAAATGT
CTTACCACTTTCTTCATTGCTTGTCTCTTTTGCATTATCCATGTCTGCAACTAGTTAGAGTCTAGTTAGT
GACTAGTCCGACGAGGACTTGCTTGTCTCCGGATTGTTGGAGGAACTCTCCAGGGCCTCAAGATCCACAA
CAGAGCCTTCTAGAAGACTGGTCAATAACTAGTTGGTCTTTGTCTGAGTCTGACTTACGAGGTTGCATAC
TCGCTCCCTTTGCCTCGTCAATCGATGAGAAAAAGCGCCAAAACTCGCAATATGGCTTTGAACCACACGG
TGCTGAGACTAGTTAGAATCTAGTCCCAAACTAGCTTGGATAGCTTACCTTTGCCCTTTGCGTTGCGACA
GGTCTTGCAGGGTATGGTTCCTTTCTCACCAGCTGATTTAGCTGCCTTGCTACCCTCACGGCGGATCTGC
ATAAAGAGTGGCTAGAGGTTATAAATTAGCACTGATCCTAGGTACGGGGCTGAATGTAACTTGCCTTTCC
TTTCTCATCGCGCGGCAAGACAGGCTTGCTCAAATTCCTACCAGTCACAGGGGTATGCACGGCGTACGGA
CCACTTGAACTAGTCACAGATTAGTTAGCAACTAGTCTGCATTGAATGGCTGTACTTACGGGCCCTCGCC
ATTGTCCTGATCATTTCCAGCTTCACCCTCGTTGCTGCAAAGTAGTTAGTGACTAGTCAAGGACTAGTTG
AAATGGGAGAAGAAACTCACGAATTCTCGACACCCTTAGTATTGTGGTCCTTGGACTTGGTGCTGCTATA
TATTAGCTAATACACTAGTTAGACTCACAGAAACTTACGCAGCTCGCTTGCGCTTCTTGGTAGGAGTCGG
GGTTGGGAGAACAGTGCCTTCAAACAAGCCTTCATACCATGCTACTTGACTAGTCAGGGACTAGTCACCA
AGTAATCTAGATAGGACTTGCCTTTGGCCTCCATCAGTTCCTTCATAGTGGGAGGTCCATTGTGCAATGT
AAACTCCATGCCGTGGGAGTTCTTGTCCTTCAAGTGCTTGACCAATATGTTTCTGTTGGCAGAGGGAACC
TGTCAACTAGTTAATAACTAGTCAGAAACTAGTATAGCAGTAGACTCACTGTACGCTTGAGGCATCCCTT
CACTCGGCAGTAGACTTCATATGGATGGATATCAGGCACGCCATTGTCGTCCTGTGGACTAGTCAGTAAC
TAGGCTTAAAGCTAGTCGGGTCGGCTTACTATCTTGAAATCCGGCAGCGTAAGCTCCCCGTCCTTAACTG
CCTCGAGATAGTGACAGTACTCTGGGGACTTTCGGAGATCGTTATCGCGAATGCTCGGCATACTAATCGT
TGACTAGTCTTGGACTAGTCCCGAGCAAAAAGGATTGGAGGAGGAGGAGGAAGGTGAGAGTGAGACAAAG
AGCGAAATAAGAGCTTCAAAGGCTATCTCTAAGCAGTATGAAGGTTAAGTATCTAGTTCTTGACTAGATT
TAAAAGAGATTTCGACTAGTTATGTACCTGGAGTTTGGATATAGGAATGTGTTGTGGTAACGAAATGTAA
GGGGGAGGAAAGAAAAAGTCGGTCAAGAGGTAACTCTAAGTCGGCCATTCCTTTTTGGGAGGCGCTAACC
ATAAACGGCATGGTCGACTTAGAGTTAGCTCAGGGAATTTAGGGAGTTATCTGCGACCACCGAGGAACGG
CGGAATGCCAAAGAATCCCGATGGAGCTCTAGCTGGCGGTTGACAACCCCACCTTTTGGCGTTTCTGCGG
CGTTGCAGGCGGGACTGGATACTTCGTAGAACCAGAAAGGCAAGGCAGAACGCGCTCAGCAAGAGTGTTG
GAAGTGATAGCATGATGTGCCTTGTTAACTAGGTCAAAATCTGCAGTATGCTTGATGTTATCCAAAGTGT
GAGAGAGGAAGGTCCAAACATACACGATTGGGAGAGGGCCTAGGTATAAGAGTTTTTGAGTAGAACGCAT
GTGAGCCCAGCCATCTCGAGGAGATTAAACACGGGCCGGCATTTGATGGCTATGTTAGTACCCCAATGGA
AACGGTGAGAGTCCAGTGGTCGCAGATAACTCCCTAAATTCCCTGAGCTAACTCTAAGTCGACCATGCCG
TTTATGGTTAGCGCCTCCCAAAAAGGAATGGCCGACTTAGAGTTACCTCTTGACCGACTTTTTCTTTCCT
CCCCCTTACATTTCGTTACCACAACACATTCCTATATCCAAACTCCAGGTACATAACTAGTCGAAATCTC
TTTTAAATCTAGTCAAGAACTAGATACTTAACCTTCATACTGCTTAGAGATAGCCTTTGAAGCTCTTATT
TCGCTCTTTGTCTCACTCTCACCTTCCTCCTCCTCCTCCAATCCTTTTTGCTCGGGACTAGTCCAAGACT
AGTCAACGATTAGTATGCCGAGCATTCGCGATAACGATCTCCGAAAGTCCCCAGAGTACTGTCACTATCT
CGAGGCAGTTAAGGACGGGGAGCTTACGCTGCCGGATTTCAAGATAGTAAGCCGACCCGACTAGCTTTAA
GCCTAGTTACTGACTAGTCCACAGGACGACAATGGCGTGCCTGATATCCATCCATATGAAGTCTACTGCC
GAGTGAAGGGATGCCTCAAGCGTACAGTGAGTCTACTGCTATACTAGTTTCTGACTAGTTATTAACTAGT
TGACAGGTTCCCTCTGCCAACAGAAACATATTGGTCAAGCACTTGAAGGACAAGAACTCCCACGGCATGG
AGTTTACATTGCACAATGGACCTCCCACTATGAAGGAACTGATGGAGGCCAAAGGCAAGTCCTATCTAGA
TTACTTGGTGACTAGTCCCTGACTAGTCAAGTAGCATGGTATGAAGGCTTGTTTGAAGGCACTGTTCTCC
CAACCCCGACTCCTACCAAGAAGCGCAAGCGAGCTGCGTAAGTTTCCGTGAGTCTAACTAGTGTATTAGC
TAATATATAGCAGCACCAAGTCCAAGGACCACAATACTAAGGGTGTCGAGAATTCGTGAGTTTCTTCTCC
CATTTCAACTAGTCCTTGACTAGTCACTAACTACTTTGCAGCAACGAGGGTGAAGCTGGAAATGATCAGG
ACAATGGCGAGGGCCCGTAAGTACAGCCATTCAATGCAGACTAGTTGCTAACTAATCTGTGACTAGTTCA
AGTGGTCCGTACGCCGTGCATACCCCTGTGACTGGTAGGAATTTGAGCAAGCCTGTCTTGCCGCGCGATG
AGAAAGGAAGGGCAAGTTACATTCAGCCCCGTACCTAGGATCAGTGCTAATTTATAACCTCTAGCCACTC
TTTATGCAGATCCGCCGTGAGGGTAGCAAGGCAGCTAAATCAGCTGGTGAGAAAGGAACCATACCCTGCA
AGACCTGTCGCAACGCAAAGGGCAAAGGTAAGCTATCCAAGCTAGTTTGGGACTAGATTCTAACTAGTCT
CAGCACCGTGTGGTTCAAAGCCATATTGCGAGTTTTGGCGCTTTTTCTCATCGATTGACGAGGCAAAGGG
AGCGAGTATGCAACCTCGTAAGTCAGACTCAGACAAAGACCAACTAGTTATTGACCAGTCTTCTAGAAGG
CTCTGTTGTGGATCTTGAGGCCCTGGAGAGTTCCTCCAACAATCCGGAGACAAGCAAGTCCTCGTCGGAC
TAGTCACTAACTAGACTCTAACTAGTTGCAGACATGGATAATGCAAAAGAGACAAGCAATGAAGAAAGTG
GTAAGACATTTCTCCTTTGTGGTTCTGGACTAGTCTTCGACTAGTCACAGTCTTAAACAAGGAAAATGAG
CATGAAAATGAGGAGGAAAAGGCTGCTGAGCCCGAGGAAGTGCAGGGTGATGGCAGACATGGTAGGTTAA
TACCTTGTTAGTTATTGCTAGTCACTGACTAGTCAATAACTAGTCTCTGAACACCTTGCAATCACTCCGT
TTGCGCAGCTGAACAGTGGTGAGGATAATAGTAGTAAGTTATTCTAGCTTCAGAGTTATAGGAGACTAGA
TACTAACTAGTATTAGTTGCAACTAACCTGGATCTCAGAGACTTTGGCCTCAATCTAGAATCTATCTAGT
TGTCAACTAGACTGTGGTATCATTGTCTTTTATTTTCCTAGTCCTGGAACTAGCTTCTAACTAGTCTCCC
TAATATGTGGCTGTCTTGTTTTTTTTTTTTGTTTCCCTACCCGGATATCTAGTCCCCTTCTAGGTTCTGT
TAACCTCTCGGGCTCTGATTTAGTTTAACGCAAACCTGAGATTAGTTTCTAACTAGTCTCTAGGTTTTCT
ATCCACCTTTAATTGTAATAATAAATACAAGCAACGTTTATACGTCAAAAGCATTTATAAACTTTTACCC
TAAAGTAGCTTGCTTGTGTGTTTAGTTTATAATTAGTCTCTTATTAATTTGATGTAGGTAAGCCCGCCAC
AAATATATATTTTTAACAAGATACCGTGGAAAAACTTCGTGCTATCACAAAACAGTATACAAAAAATAAG
CTTAACAATCTATTCTCCGCTTGGTGATGCTAAAGGGCTTTCAATAGACCTTGTAAGTGAAGGAGATGGA
GCCGTCAATCCGCTACCCTGCCTCTGGTCAGTTGGTCTCAGCAATGTACCCTGTGAGTCTTGATAGACTA
GTTGGTGACTAGTCTCTGTAGATGGAACAAATGGTGCTTGAGAGGGCACGTATGGCAGAGCTCCAGTCAT
CTGCGGAACATATACTGGGCCCGGGAAGATCTGATCACATAGATGCTCGGTTGACAGGACCACCTATAGC
AAGTACTTTGTAGGAGGTTCTCCTAACGCTTGGCTTCAAATCCAATCAGGATATCAGTGAGTTACTGTTT
GTCATCGCATCCTCATGAAGTCGCTCAACAGCCACTGAGAAGCAAATATTTGGGAGACCATCCCTGATGT
TGAAATTTTACGCTGGAGCCCATTCACCGGTGAGCTCGGGGACAGTCTGGCCAGTGGAGCGGAAAATCTT
CAACTAACTCTGATTGGTACCACAGGTAGCCCCACAGAACAAACCGAGCAAACATGAAAATTTTCGCTTG
AGGTTAGCGCACTCGCTAGCGCCTGCCCGCAAATATAAAAGGCCCCGAAATCCCATGCATTTTGGAAATC
AAGCGACTCTACGTATGTCATCCCCCTCCCTACCTTTGGGAAAACCTCTCAACTGCAAGTCAGAACATTT
TGCTAACAGCGGCCGGCATGGTCCCAGCCTCCTCGCTGGCGCCGGCTGGGCAACATGCTTCGGCATGGCG
AATGGGACCGATGCAGGTGGAAAGTGAAACGTGATTTCATGCGTCATTTTGAACATTTTGTAAATCTTAT
TTAATAATGTGTGCGGCAATTCACATTTAATTTATGAATGTTTTCTTAACATCGCGGCAACTCAAGAAAC
GGCAGGTTCGGATCTTAGCTACTAGAGAAAGAGGAGAAATACTAGATGCGTAAAGGCGAAGAGCTGTTCA
CTGGTGTCGTCCCTATTCTGGTGGAACTGGATGGTGATGTCAACGGTCATAAGTTTTCCGTGCGTGGCGA
GGGTGAAGGTGACGCAACTAATGGTAAACTGACGCTGAAGTTCATCTGTACTACTGGTAAACTGCCGGTT
CCTTGGCCGACTCTGGTAACGACGCTGACTTATGGTGTTCAGTGCTTTGCTCGTTATCCGGACCATATGA
AGCAGCATGACTTCTTCAAGTCCGCCATGCCGGAAGGCTATGTGCAGGAACGCACGATTTCCTTTAAGGA
TGACGGCACGTACAAAACGCGTGCGGAAGTGAAATTTGAAGGCGATACCCTGGTAAACCGCATTGAGCTG
AAAGGCATTGACTTTAAAGAGGACGGCAATATCCTGGGCCATAAGCTGGAATACAATTTTAACAGCCACA
ATGTTTACATCACCGCCGATAAACAAAAAAATGGCATTAAAGCGAATTTTAAAATTCGCCACAACGTGGA
GGATGGCAGCGTGCAGCTGGCTGATCACTACCAGCAAAACACTCCAATCGGTGATGGTCCTGTTCTGCTG
CCAGACAATCACTATCTGAGCACGCAAAGCGTTCTGTCTAAAGATCCGAACGAGAAACGCGATCATATGG
TTCTGCTGGAGTTCGTAACCGCAGCGGGCATCACGCATGGTATGGATGAACTGTACAAATGACCAGGCAT
CAAATAAAACGAAAGGCTCAGTCGAAAGACTGGGCCTTTCGTTTTATCTGTTGTTTGTCGGTGAACGCTC
TCTACTAGAGTCACACTGGCTCACCTTCGGGTGGGCCTTTCTGCGTTTATACACCTGCAGTCGTTTTAGA
GCTAGAAATAGCAAGTTAAAATAAGGCTAGTCCGTTATCAACTTGAAAAAGTGGCACCGAGTCGGTGCTT
TTGCATCATTGGTCTAGTGGTAGAATTCATCGTTGCCATCGATGAGGCCCGTGTTCGATTCACGGATGAT
GCATGTCAATTTTTACACTTGATGTTGGTGTAATCAGGCGATCAGAGTTTGCTCAAATTCTCTCTTGTTT
TAGATTCTGAAGAATATAATTTTTACATGACTAGTTCATTTTACTTCCAAGTAGACTATTTGTAGATTGA
GATTGCCGTCAACTTTATTCATAGAATCACATTAAATTGCTCATTGACCTGCATGTCTATGCACACATTC
ACATCTATCTTCTCAGGGTATTAATTAAGACCTCAGCCGAGACAGCAGAATCACCGCCCAAGTTAAGCCT
TTGTGCTGATCATGCTCTCGAACGGGCCAAGTTCGGGAAAAGCAAAGGAGCGTTTAGTGAGGGGCAATTT
GACTCACCTCCCAGGCAACAGATGAGGGGGGCAAAAAGAAAGAAATTTTCGTGAGTCAATATGGATTCCG
AGCATCATTTTCTTGCGGTCTATCTTGCTACGTATGTTGATCTTGACGCTGTGGATCAAGCAACGCCACT
CGCTCGCTCCATCGCAGGCTGGTCGCAGACAAATTAAAAGGCGGCAAACTCGTACAGCCGCGGGGTTGTC
CGCTGCAAAGTACAGAGTGATAAAAGCCGCCATGCGACCATCAACGCGTTGATGCCCAGCTTTTTCGATC
CGAGAATCCACCGTAGAGGCGATAGCAAGTAAAGAAAAGCTAAACAAAAAAAAATTTCTGCCCCTAAGCC
ATGAAAACGAGATGGGGTGGAGCAGAACCAAGGAAAGAGTCGCGCTGGGCTGCCGTTCCGGAAGGTGTTG
TAAAGGCTCGACGCCCAAGGTGGGAGTCTAGGAGAAGAATTTGCATCGGGAGTGGGGCGGGTTACCCCTC
CATATCCAATGACAGATATCTACCAGCCAAGGGTTTGAGCCCGCCCGCTTAGTCGTCGTCCTCGCTTGCC
CCTCCATAAAAGGATTTCCCCTCCCCCTCCCACAAAATTTTCTTTCCCTTCCTCTCCTTGTCCGCTTCAG
TACGTATATCTTCCCTTCCCTCGCTTCTCTCCTCCATCCTTCTTTCATCCATCTCCTGCTAACTTCTCTG
CTCAGCACCTCTACGCATTACTAGCCGTAGTATCTGAGCACTTCTCCCTTTTATATTCCACAAAACATAA
CACAACCTTCACCATGGACAAGAAGTATAGCATCGGGCTGGACATTGGAACGAACTCGGTTGGTTGGGCT
GTGATTACGGACGAATACAAGGTGCCATCCAAGAAGTTTAAGGTCCTGGGAAACACCGACCGTCACTCAA
TCAAGAAGAATCTCATTGGAGCCCTGCTCTTCGATAGTGGGGAGACCGCCGAAGCTACTCGACTGAAGCG
AACGGCTCGCCGGCGTTATACACGACGCAAGAATCGCATCTGCTACCTCCAGGAGATTTTCAGCAACGAA
ATGGCTAAGGTTGATGACTCATTCTTTCATCGACTCGAAGAAAGTTTCTTGGTCGAGGAGGATAAGAAGC
ACGAGCGCCATCCGATCTTTGGTAACATTGTGGATGAGGTTGCCTATCACGAAAAGTACCCAACTATCTA
TCATCTTCGTAAGAAGCTGGTCGATAGCACGGACAAGGCTGATTTGCGACTTATCTACCTGGCACTCGCG
CACATGATTAAGTTCCGCGGCCATTTTCTTATCGAGGGTGACCTGAACCCCGATAATTCTGACGTTGATA
AGCTCTTCATCCAGTTGGTCCAAACCTACAATCAGCTGTTTGAGGAAAACCCTATTAATGCATCTGGCGT
GGACGCCAAGGCTATCCTTTCGGCGCGCCTGTCTAAGTCGCGGCGTTTGGAGAACCTTATCGCACAACTC
CCCGGCGAAAAGAAGAACGGCCTCTTCGGTAATTTGATTGCGTTGTCACTTGGTCTGACTCCTAACTTCA
AGAGTAATTTTGACCTGGCAGAGGATGCGAAGCTCCAGTTGTCTAAGGATACGTATGATGACGATCTCGA
CAACTTGCTTGCCCAAATCGGTGACCAGTACGCTGATCTTTTCCTGGCCGCTAAGAATCTCTCAGATGCA
ATCCTGCTCAGTGACATTTTGCGGGTCAACACCGAGATTACTAAGGCCCCCCTGTCAGCTAGTATGATCA
AGCGGTATGATGAGCACCATCAGGACCTCACCTTGCTTAAGGCCCTCGTGCGTCAGCAATTGCCTGAGAA
GTATAAGGAAATCTTCTTTGACCAATCCAAGAACGGATACGCAGGGTATATTGATGGCGGTGCGAGCCAG
GAGGAATTCTACAAGTTTATCAAGCCGATTTTGGAGAAGATGGACGGCACTGAGGAACTGCTCGTCAAGC
TGAATCGCGAAGATTTGCTTCGTAAGCAACGAACGTTCGACAACGGCTCCATCCCGCACCAGATTCATCT
GGGCGAGCTCCACGCCATCCTTCGACGCCAGGAAGATTTCTACCCATTTCTGAAGGACAACCGTGAGAAG
ATCGAAAAGATTCTTACATTCCGAATCCCCTACTATGTGGGACCTTTGGCCCGTGGGAATTCCCGATTTG
CTTGGATGACCCGAAAGAGCGAGGAAACCATCACTCCGTGGAACTTCGAGGAAGTCGTGGACAAGGGTGC
ATCCGCGCAGAGCTTCATTGAGCGGATGACCAATTTTGATAAGAACCTTCCGAATGAAAAGGTCCTGCCA
AAGCATTCGCTGCTCTACGAGTATTTCACCGTGTATAACGAACTGACTAAGGTCAAGTACGTGACGGAGG
GAATGCGGAAGCCAGCCTTCCTCTCAGGGGAACAAAAGAAGGCTATCGTCGATTTGCTTTTTAAGACCAA
TCGTAAAGTGACTGTTAAGCAGCTGAAGGAGGATTATTTCAAGAAGATTGAATGTTTCGACTCCGTCGAG
ATCAGCGGCGTGGAAGATCGCTTTAACGCTTCCCTCGGTACCTACCACGACCTGCTCAAGATCATTAAGG
ACAAGGATTTCCTCGATAACGAGGAAAATGAGGACATCTTGGAAGATATTGTCCTCACGTTGACACTTTT
TGAGGACCGCGAAATGATCGAGGAACGGCTCAAGACATATGCCCATTTGTTCGACGATAAGGTGATGAAG
CAGCTGAAGCGGCGTCGATACACCGGATGGGGTCGCCTTAGCCGGAAGCTGATCAACGGCATTCGAGATA
AGCAATCTGGTAAGACTATCTTGGATTTCCTTAAGTCGGACGGCTTCGCCAACCGCAATTTTATGCAGCT
TATTCACGACGATTCCCTGACGTTCAAGGAGGACATCCAGAAGGCACAAGTCTCAGGACAAGGGGATTCC
CTGCACGAGCATATCGCCAACCTGGCTGGATCCCCGGCGATCAAGAAGGGGATTCTTCAGACCGTCAAGG
TTGTCGACGAGCTGGTCAAGGTGATGGGCCGTCATAAGCCAGAAAACATCGTGATTGAGATGGCCCGAGA
AAATCAGACCACTCAAAAGGGTCAGAAGAACAGCCGCGAGCGGATGAAGCGGATCGAGGAAGGCATTAAG
GAACTTGGTTCTCAGATCCTGAAGGAGCACCCTGTTGAAAACACACAGCTCCAAAATGAGAAGCTGTATC
TCTACTATTTGCAAAATGGACGCGACATGTACGTCGATCAGGAGCTCGACATTAACCGGTTGTCGGACTA
CGATGTTGACCATATCGTCCCGCAATCCTTCCTTAAGGACGATAGCATTGATAACAAGGTGCTGACTCGC
TCAGATAAGAACCGGGGCAAGTCCGACAATGTTCCAAGCGAGGAAGTGGTTAAGAAGATGAAGAACTACT
GGCGCCAATTGCTTAATGCCAAGCTCATCACACAGCGCAAGTTTGACAACTTGACCAAGGCCGAGCGGGG
AGGGCTGAGTGAACTCGATAAGGCTGGCTTCATCAAGCGTCAACTCGTGGAGACGCGACAGATCACAAAG
CACGTTGCTCAGATTCTGGACTCCCGGATGAACACAAAGTACGACGAGAATGATAAGCTCATCCGTGAAG
TTAAGGTCATTACCCTCAAGTCTAAGTTGGTGTCGGATTTCCGCAAGGACTTCCAATTTTATAAGGTTCG
GGAGATCAACAATTATCACCATGCACATGATGCGTACCTCAACGCAGTCGTGGGAACTGCGCTCATCAAG
AAGTATCCCAAGTTGGAGTCCGAATTCGTCTACGGGGATTATAAGGTTTACGACGTCCGCAAGATGATCG
CCAAGAGTGAGCAGGAAATTGGCAAGGCCACGGCTAAGTATTTCTTTTACTCCAACATCATGAATTTCTT
TAAGACGGAGATCACACTCGCCAATGGAGAAATCCGTAAGCGACCTTTGATTGAGACCAACGGCGAGACT
GGTGAAATCGTTTGGGATAAGGGGCGCGACTTCGCTACCGTGCGGAAGGTTCTGAGCATGCCGCAAGTCA
ATATCGTCAAGAAAACCGAGGTGCAGACAGGCGGTTTCTCTAAGGAATCGATTCTTCCAAAGCGTAACTC
TGACAAGCTGATCGCTCGAAAGAAGGATTGGGACCCCAAGAAGTATGGAGGGTTCGATTCTCCTACAGTG
GCATACTCGGTTCTCGTTGTCGCGAAGGTTGAGAAGGGAAAGTCTAAGAAGCTGAAGTCGGTCAAGGAAC
TGCTCGGGATCACCATTATGGAGCGCTCCAGCTTCGAAAAGAATCCCATCGACTTTCTCGAGGCCAAGGG
CTATAAGGAAGTCAAGAAGGATCTTATCATTAAGCTGCCTAAGTACTCTTTGTTCGAGCTTGAAAACGGT
CGAAAGCGAATGCTCGCATCGGCAGGAGAGTTGCAGAAGGGGAATGAATTGGCACTTCCCTCAAAGTACG
TGAACTTCCTGTATCTCGCGTCCCACTACGAGAAGCTGAAGGGTAGCCCTGAGGACAACGAACAGAAGCA
ACTTTTTGTTGAGCAACACAAGCATTATCTGGATGAGATCATTGAACAGATTTCAGAGTTCAGTAAGCGC
GTCATCCTCGCCGATGCTAATCTCGACAAGGTGTTGTCGGCCTACAACAAGCACCGTGACAAGCCGATCC
GAGAGCAGGCTGAAAATATCATTCATCTGTTCACCCTCACTAACTTGGGAGCACCAGCAGCGTTCAAGTA
TTTTGATACGACAATCGACCGTAAGCGATACACGTCCACAAAGGAGGTGCTTGATGCGACCCTGATTCAT
CAATCCATCACTGGGCTCTATGAAACCCGTATCGACCTTAGTCAACTGGGGGGCGACCCTCCCAAGAAGA
AGCGCAAGGTCTGAGCGGACATTCGATTTATGCCGTTATGACTTCCTTAAAAAAGCCTTTACGAATGAAA
GAAATGGAATTAGACTTGTTATGTAGTTGATTCTACAATGGATTATGATTCCTGAACTTCAAATCCGCTG
TTCATTATTAATCTCAGCTCTTCCCGTAAAGCCAATGTTGAAACTATTCGTAAATGTACCTCGTTTTGCG
TGTACCTTGCTTATCACGTGATATTACATGACCTGGACAGAGTTCTGCGCGAAAGTCATAACGTAAATCC
CGGGCGGTAGGTGCGTCCCGGGCGGAAGGTAGTTTTCTCGTCCACCCCAACGCGTTTATCAACCTCAACT
TTCAACAACCATCATGCCACCAAAAGCGCGTAAAACAAAGCGAGATTTGATTGAGCAAGAGGGCAGGATC
CAATGCGCGATTCAAGACATTAAAAATGGAAAATTTCAAAAAATTGCGCCCGCAGCGCGTGCATACAAAA
TTCATCCCAATACAAGTGTAATGCTAGTGGAGGTCAACACATCAATGCTATTTTGGTTTAGTCGTCCAGG
CGGATCACAAAATTTGTGTCGTTTGACAAGATGGTTCATTTAGGCAACTGGTCAGATCAGCCCACTTGTA
AGCAGTAGCGGCGGCGCTCGAAGTGTGACTCTTATTAGCAGACAGGAACGAGGACATTATTATCATCTGC
TGCTTGGTGCACGATAACTTGTGCGTTTGTCAAGCAAGGTAAGTGAACGACCCGGTCATACCTTCTTAAG
TTCGCCCTTCCTCCCTTTATTTCAGATTCAATCTGACTTACCTATTCTACCCAAGCATCCAAATGGCCAA
GTTGACCAGTGCCGTTCCGGTGCTCACCGCGCGCGACGTCGCCGGAGCGGTCGAGTTCTGGACCGACCGG
CTCGGGTTCTCCCGGGACTTCGTGGAGGACGACTTCGCCGGTGTGGTCCGGGACGACGTGACCCTGTTCA
TCAGCGCGGTCCAGGACCAGGTGGTGCCGGACAACACCCTGGCCTGGGTGTGGGTGCGCGGCCTGGACGA
GCTGTACGCCGAGTGGTCGGAGGTCGTGTCCACGAACTTCCGGGACGCCTCCGGGCCGGCCATGACCGAG
ATCGGCGAGCAGCCGTGGGGGCGGGAGTTCGCCCTGCGCGACCCGGCCGGCAACTGCGTGCACTTCGTGG
CCGAGGAGCAGGACTGACCGACGCCGACCAACACCGCCGGTCCGACGGCGGCCCACGGGTCCCAGGAGCT
TGAGATCCACTTAACGTTACTGAAATCATCAAACAGCTTGACGAATCTGGATATAAGATCGTTGGTGTCG
ATGTCAGCTCCGGAGTTGAGACAAATGGTGTTCAGGATCTCGATAAGATACGTTCATTTGTCCAAGCAGC
AAAGAGTGCCTTCTAGTGATTTAATAGCTCCATGTCAACAAGAATAAAACGCGTTTTCGGGTTTACCTCT
TCCAGATACAGCTCATCTGCAATGCATTAATGCATTGACTGCAACCTAGTAACGCCTTNCAGGCTCCGGC
GAAGAGAAGAATAGCTTAGCAGAGCTATTTTCATTTTCGGGAGACGAGATCAAGCAGATCAACGGTCGTC
AAGAGACCTACGAGACTGAGGAATCCGCTCTTGGCTCCACGCGACTATATATTTGTCTCTAATTGTACTT
TGACATGCTCCTCTTCTTTACTCTGATAGCTTGACTATGAAAATTCCGTCACCAGCNCCTGGGTTCGCAA
AGATAATTGCATGTTTCTTCCTTGAACTCTCAAGCCTACAGGACACACATTCATCGTAGGTATAAACCTC
GAAATCANTTCCTACTAAGATGGTATACAATAGTAACCATGCATGGTTGCCTAGTGAATGCTCCGTAACA
CCCAATACGCCGGCCGAAACTTTTTTACAACTCTCCTATGAGTCGTTTACCCAGAATGCACAGGTACACT
TGTTTAG
Features (pLannotate 1.2.2; 20 found; start..end, strand, type, name):
     63..96      -  protein_bind   FRT (minimal): supports FLP-mediated excision but not integration (Turan and Bode, 2011) FLP recombinase from the Saccharomyces cerevisiae 2μ plasmid
    566..585     +  CDS            lacZα (fragment): LacZα fragment of β-galactosidase; lacZ fragment
    610..627     -  terminator     rrnB T2 terminator (fragment): transcription terminator T2 from the E. coli rrnB gene
    852..1440    -  rep_origin     ori: high-copy-number ColE1/pMB1/pBR322/pUC origin of replication
   1564..2424    -  CDS            AmpR: β-lactamase; bla; confers resistance to ampicillin, carbenicillin, and related antibiotics
   2427..2523    -  promoter       AmpR promoter (fragment): bla
   2553..2577    -  CDS            KanR (fragment): aminoglycoside phosphotransferase; aph(3')-Ia; confers resistance to kanamycin
   2606..2721    +  ncRNA          5S rRNA: Accession: RF00001 - 5S ribosomal RNA
   2725..2765    +  terminator     rrnB T1 terminator (fragment): transcription terminator T1 from the E. coli rrnB gene
   2809..2842    +  protein_bind   FRT (minimal): supports FLP-mediated excision but not integration (Turan and Bode, 2011) FLP recombinase from the Saccharomyces cerevisiae 2μ plasmid
   3155..8402    -  rep_origin     AMA1: replication origin from Aspergillus nidulans (Aleksenko and Clutterbuck, 1996)
   9356..10069   +  CDS            superfolder GFP: GFP variant that folds robustly even when fused to poorly folded proteins (Pédelacq et al., 2006)
  10081..10152   +  terminator     rrnB T1 terminator: transcription terminator T1 from the E. coli rrnB gene
  10168..10195   +  terminator     T7Te terminator: phage T7 early transcription terminator
  10213..10288   +  misc_RNA       gRNA scaffold: guide RNA scaffold for the Streptococcus pyogenes CRISPR/Cas9 system
  10292..10362   +  ncRNA          tRNA: Accession: RF00005 - tRNA
  11494..15597   +  CDS            cas9: CAS9_STRP1 - Also known as csn1 From Streptococcus pyogenes serotype M1.
  16123..16438   +  promoter       trpC promoter (fragment): promoter for Aspergillus nidulans trpC
  16443..16817   +  CDS            BleoR: antibiotic-binding protein; Sh ble from Streptoalloteichus hindustanus; confers resistance to bleomycin, phleomycin, and Zeocin™
  16874..6       +  terminator     trpC terminator (fragment) (across the origin): trpC; transcription terminator from the Aspergillus nidulans trpC gene (Punt et al., 1987)
