[The description below was written by a language model from this plasmid's Addgene catalogue record and pLannotate feature annotations shown in this document.]
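Description:
pDM030 is an empty-backbone E. coli–Aspergillus shuttle vector for CRISPR-Cas9 genome engineering, derived from pFC333 with an added synthetic gene fragment. In bacteria it is maintained at high copy through a ColE1/pUC-type origin and selected with ampicillin via the bla gene. In the fungus it replicates autonomously from the large AMA1 element of Aspergillus nidulans, so it does not need to integrate into the genome. Fungal transformants are selected with the Sh ble gene, which confers resistance to bleomycin-family drugs and is flanked by A. nidulans trpC promoter and terminator fragments.

The payload combines a Streptococcus pyogenes cas9 coding sequence with a guide RNA expression region designed for Golden Gate cloning. Immediately upstream of the S. pyogenes gRNA scaffold lies a superfolder GFP coding sequence followed by rrnB T1 and T7Te bacterial terminators. Its position fits the drop-out cassette named in the record: replacing it with a protospacer would place the targeting sequence directly against the scaffold, and loss of GFP could presumably serve as a visual screen for correct bacterial clones, although the record does not state this. A tRNA annotated just downstream of the scaffold suggests tRNA-based processing of the guide transcript. The promoters driving cas9 and the guide RNA are not annotated, nor is the Type IIS enzyme named.

Two minimal FRT sites bracket the bacterial origin and AmpR region, and short lacZα, KanR and rrnB fragments appear to be cloning remnants. The depositor and repository-sequenced records differ by 13 nt in length (17,577 versus 17,590) but carry the same features in the same order. The associated work applies the system to gene editing and fluorescent-protein tagging in A. nidulans.
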