Addgene plasmid #216810: pDM030
Purpose: (Empty Backbone) Vector for Aspergillus CRISPR-Cas9 genetic engineering with Golden Gate cloning drop-out cassette for protospacer insertion and ble selectable marker.
Depositing lab: Ken Sawin. Depositing organization: University of Edinburgh. Publication: Improved gene editing and fluorescent-protein tagging in Aspergillus nidulans using a Golden Gate-based CRISPR-Cas9 plasmid system. Modaffari D, Finlayson A, Miao Y, Wallace EWJ, Sawin KE. Wellcome Open Res. 2024 Oct 17;9:602. doi: 10.12688/wellcomeopenres.23086.1. eCollection 2024. PubMed 39640368.
Backbone
  Vector backbone: pFC333 (Addgene #87844)
  Vector type: Bacterial Expression, CRISPR ; Fungal Expression
  Selectable markers: ble
Growth in bacteria
  Bacterial resistance: Ampicillin, 100 μg/mL
  Growth temperature: 37°C
  Growth strain: DH5alpha
  Copy number: High Copy
Gene/Insert
  Gene/Insert name: None
Resource information
  A portion of this plasmid was derived from a plasmid made by: Synthethic gene fragment from IDT
Terms and licenses: Academic/Nonprofit Terms; Industry Terms: Not Available to Industry
How to cite: pDM030 was a gift from Ken Sawin (Addgene plasmid # 216810 ; http://n2t.net/addgene:216810 ; RRID:Addgene_216810)
